Addgene plasmid #59554: pET28-ceRab21(1-207)
Purpose: makes 6x Fusion of Full length ceRab21
Depositing lab: David Lambright. Depositing organization: University of Massachusetts, Worcester. Publication: TBC-2 regulates RAB-5/RAB-7-mediated endosomal trafficking in Caenorhabditis elegans. Chotard L, Mishra AK, Sylvain MA, Tuck S, Lambright DG, Rocheleau CE. Mol Biol Cell. 2010 Jul 1;21(13):2285-96. doi: 10.1091/mbc.E09-11-0947. Epub 2010 May 12. PubMed 20462958.
Backbone
  Vector backbone: pET28
Growth in bacteria
  Bacterial resistance: Ampicillin, 100 μg/mL
  Growth temperature: 37°C
  Growth strain: DH5alpha
  Copy number: Unknown
Gene/Insert
  Gene/Insert name: 1-207
  Species: C. elegans (nematode)
  Tag / fusion protein: 6x His (N terminal on backbone)
Resource information
  A portion of this plasmid was derived from a plasmid made by: Christian Rocheleau McGill University
Terms and licenses: Academic/Nonprofit Terms; Industry Terms: Not Available to Industry
How to cite: pET28-ceRab21(1-207) was a gift from David Lambright (Addgene plasmid # 59554 ; http://n2t.net/addgene:59554 ; RRID:Addgene_59554)
