[The description below was written by a language model from this plasmid's Addgene catalogue record.]
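Description:
pET28-ceRab21(1-207) is a bacterial expression plasmid built on a pET28 backbone and carrying the coding sequence for residues 1-207 of the Caenorhabditis elegans small GTPase Rab21, which the record describes as the full-length protein. The insert is fused to an N-terminal 6x His tag supplied by the backbone, so the product is a His-tagged Rab21 suited to purification by immobilised metal affinity chromatography. pET-series vectors generally drive expression from a T7 promoter under lac operator control and therefore need an E. coli host that supplies T7 RNA polymerase. However, the record gives no feature table, so the promoter, terminator, origin of replication and any protease cleavage site between tag and insert are not stated for this particular construct.

The plasmid is propagated in E. coli, with DH5alpha listed as the cloning strain, and selection is recorded as ampicillin. This is notable because standard pET28 vectors carry kanamycin resistance. The backbone may therefore be a modified derivative, but the record does not explain the discrepancy, and copy number is listed as unknown. Part of the plasmid was derived from material made in another laboratory.

The construct is associated with a study of how the TBC-domain protein TBC-2 regulates RAB-5/RAB-7-mediated endosomal trafficking in C. elegans. Given that context, a plausible use is producing recombinant Rab21 for in vitro biochemical work, such as testing Rab GTPase substrates against a candidate GTPase-activating protein, although the record itself states only that the plasmid makes the His-tagged fusion.
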