>Addgene plasmid #59554 | pET28-ceRab21(1-207) | addgene partial sequence | sequence record 95286 | T7 5'-TAATACGACTCACTATAGGG-3'
TTTTGTTTACTTTAAGAAGGAGATATACCATGGGCCATCATCCTCATCATCATGGATCCATGCTCGAAAC
CAACGCTGGATCAGAAGTCGTTCAAATTCAAGATCGTGTTGCTCGGCGAAGGATGTGTTGGTAAATCATC
ACTTGTGCTTCGATTCGTTGAAAATAAATTCAGCTGCAAACACCTGTCGACGATTCAGGCAAGCTTCCAA
AACAAAACTGTGAATGTAGAAGACTGCCAAGCTGACCTACACATCTGGGATACCGCTGGACAGGAGAAAT
ACCACGCACTCGGTCCAATCTACTATCGAGGAAGCAATGGCGTGCTACTGGTTTTCGATATCACTGATAG
AAAGTCATTTGAAAAGGTTAAGAACTGGGTTCTCGAAATAAAAACATGCCTGGGAAATACTGCAGAGATT
CTGATAGTCGGGAACAAGATTGATCTTGAAGAAGAACGGCAGGTCACTCGACAGGATGCGGAAGCATACG
CAGAATCAGAAGGGGCATTGTATATGGAGACTTCTGCTCAGGACAATGTTGGAATCTCTGATGCTTTTGA
ATCTTTAACTGCGAAAATGATCGAACATTCGCGTACTCGTTCGACAGAACCACCATCTACGAATCGATCC
ATCCGATTAATTGACAACGACGAAGCAGAAAGGAGTAAAAAGTGCTGTCGCTGATAAGTGACTCGACAGA
TCCGGCTGCTAACAAAGCCCGAAAGGAAGCTGAGTTGGCTGCTGCCACCGCTGAGCAATAACTAGCAT
