>Addgene plasmid #59554 | pET28-ceRab21(1-207) | addgene partial sequence | sequence record 95287 | T7 5'-TAATACGACTCACTATAGGG-3'
TTTTGTTTACTTTAAGAAGGAGATATACCATGGGCCATCATCCTCATCATCATGGATCCATGCTCGAAAC
CAACGTGGATCAGAAGTCGTTCAAATTCAAGATCGTGTTGCTCGGCGAAGGATGTGTTGGTAAATCATCA
CTTGTGCTTCGATTCGTTGAAAATAAATTCAGCTGCAAACACCTGTCGACGATTCAGGCAAGCTTCCAAA
ACAAAACTGTGAATGTAGAAGACTGCCAAGCTGACCTACACATCTGGGATACCGCTGGACAGGAGAAATA
CCACGCACTCGGTCCAATCTACTATCGAGGAAGCAATGGCGTGCTACTGGTTTTCGATATCACTGATAGA
AAGTCATTTGAAAAGGTTAAGAACTGGGTTCTCGAAATAAAAACATGCCTGGGAAATACTGCAGAGATTC
TGATAGTCGGGAACAAGATTGATCTTGAAGAAGAACGGCAGGTCACTCGACAGGATGCGGAAGCATACGC
AGAATCAGAAGGGGCATTGTATATGGAGACTTCTGCTCAGGACAATGTTGGAATCTCTGATGCTTTTGAA
TCTTTAACTGCGAAAATGATCGAACATTCGCGTACTCGTTCGACAGAACCACCATCTACGAATCGATCCA
TCCGATTAATTGACAACGACGAAGCAGAAAGGAGTAAAAAGTGCTGTCGCTGATAAGTGACTCGACAGAT
CCGGCTGCTAACAAAGCCCGAAAGGAAGCTGAGTTGGCTGCTGCCACCGCTGAGCAATAACTAGCAT
