>Addgene plasmid #59554 | pET28-ceRab21(1-207) | addgene partial sequence | sequence record 95288 | T7term 5'-GCTAGTTATTGCTCAGCGG-3'
GTTAGCAGCCGGATCTGTCGAGTCACTTATCAGCGACAGCACTTTTTACTCCTTTCTGCTTCGTCGTTGT
CAATTAATCGGATGGATCGATTCGTAGATGGTGGTTCTGTCGAACGAGTACGCGAATGTTCGATCATTTT
CGCAGTTAAAGATTCAAAAGCATCAGAGATTCCAACATTGTCCTGAGCAGAAGTCTCCATATACAATGCC
CCTTCTGATTCTGCGTATGCTTCCGCATCCTGTCGAGTGACCTGCCGTTCTTCTTCAAGATCAATCTTGT
TCCCGACTATCAGAATCTCTGCAGTATTTCCCAGGCATGTTTTTATTTCGAGAACCCAGTTCTTAACCTT
TTCAAATGACTTTCTATCAGTGATATCGAAAACCAGTAGCACGCCATTGCTTCCTCGATAGTAGATTGGA
CCGAGTGCGTGGTATTTCTCCTGTCCAGCGGTATCCCAGATGTGTAGGTCAGCTTGGCAGTCTTCTACAT
TCACAGTTTTGTTTTGGAAGCTTGCCTGAATCGTCGACAGGTGTTTGCAGCTGAATTTATTTTCAACGAA
TCGAAGCACAAGTGATGATTTACCAACACATCCTTCGCCGAGCAACACGATCTTGAATTTGAACGACTTC
TGATCCACGTTGGTTTCGAGCATGGATCCATGATGATGATGATGATGGCCCATGGTATATCTCCTTCTT
